Addgene plasmid #104647: pUG-P5
Purpose: (Empty Backbone) Level 1 cloning vector
Depositing lab: Marco Trujillo. Depositing organization: Leibniz Institute of Plant Biochemistry (IPB). Publication: UbiGate: a synthetic biology toolbox to analyse ubiquitination. Kowarschik K, Hoehenwarter W, Marillonnet S, Trujillo M. New Phytol. 2018 Mar;217(4):1749-1763. doi: 10.1111/nph.14900. Epub 2017 Nov 30. PubMed 29194629.
Backbone
  Vector backbone: pICH66323
  Backbone manufacturer: self-made
  Backbone size (bp): 2223
  Vector type: Synthetic Biology
  Selectable markers: LacZ alpha
Growth in bacteria
  Bacterial resistance: Ampicillin, 100 μg/mL
  Growth temperature: 37°C
  Growth strain: DH5alpha
  Copy number: High Copy
Gene/Insert
  Gene/Insert name: None
Terms and licenses: Academic/Nonprofit Terms; Industry Terms: Not Available to Industry
Depositor comments: Level 1 cloning vector defining position no.5 for cloning with BsaI
How to cite: pUG-P5 was a gift from Marco Trujillo (Addgene plasmid # 104647 ; http://n2t.net/addgene:104647 ; RRID:Addgene_104647)
