[The description below was written by a language model from this plasmid's Addgene catalogue record, the feature table of its GenBank file and pLannotate feature annotations shown in this document.]
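Description:
pUG-P5 is an empty Level 1 cloning vector from the UbiGate toolbox, a synthetic biology kit built to reconstitute and analyse ubiquitination. It is derived from the self-made backbone pICH66323 and is a small (about 2.7 kb) circular E. coli plasmid. It replicates from a high-copy ColE1/pUC-type origin and is selected through the bla gene, which is driven by its own AmpR promoter and confers resistance to ampicillin. No eukaryotic expression elements, plant or yeast markers, or viral sequences are annotated, so the features shown are consistent with a purely bacterial assembly and propagation vector.

The only functional cassette besides the backbone is a lacZ-alpha unit. It comprises a CAP binding site, the lac promoter and lac operator upstream of the LacZ-alpha fragment, which contains a pUC18/19-type multiple cloning site and is flanked by standard M13 sequencing primer sites. The record lists LacZ alpha as the selectable marker. In Golden Gate-style modular systems this cassette normally serves as a blue/white screening dropout: correct assembly replaces it, so recombinant colonies are white on indicator medium. According to the depositor, the vector defines position no. 5 and is used for cloning with the type IIS enzyme BsaI. This implies that a transcription unit assembled here receives the flanking overhangs that place it fifth in a later multigene assembly. The BsaI sites and fusion overhangs are not annotated in either feature table, and the record does not give their sequences or the enzyme used for the next assembly level. The two tables describe the same 2,726-nt sequence with slightly offset coordinates. Short lacI, bom and RBS fragments in the automated annotation appear to be backbone remnants.
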