LOCUS       Exported 2726 bp ds-DNA circular SYN 13-MAY-2021
DEFINITION  Level 1 cloning vector.
ACCESSION   .
VERSION     .
KEYWORDS    pUG-P5
SOURCE      synthetic DNA construct
  ORGANISM  synthetic DNA construct
REFERENCE   1 (bases 1 to 2726)
  AUTHORS   Kowarschik K, Hoehenwarter W, Marillonnet S, Trujillo M
  TITLE     UbiGate: a synthetic biology toolbox to analyse ubiquitination.
  JOURNAL   New Phytol. 2018 Mar;217(4):1749-1763. doi: 10.1111/nph.14900. Epub
            2017 Nov 30.
  PUBMED    29194629
REFERENCE   2 (bases 1 to 2726)
  AUTHORS   .
  TITLE     Direct Submission
  JOURNAL   Exported May 13, 2021 from SnapGene Server 1.1.58
            http://www.snapgene.com
FEATURES             Location/Qualifiers
     source          1..2726
                     /organism="synthetic DNA construct"
                     /mol_type="other DNA"
     protein_bind    143..164
                     /label=CAP binding site
                     /bound_moiety="E. coli catabolite activator protein"
                     /note="CAP binding activates transcription in the presence
                     of cAMP."
     promoter        179..209
                     /label=lac promoter
                     /note="promoter for the E. coli lac operon"
     protein_bind    217..233
                     /label=lac operator
                     /bound_moiety="lac repressor encoded by lacI"
                     /note="The lac repressor binds to the lac operator to
                     inhibit transcription in E. coli. This inhibition can be
                     relieved by adding lactose or
                     isopropyl-beta-D-thiogalactopyranoside (IPTG)."
     primer_bind     222..244
                     /label=M13/pUC Reverse
                     /note="In lacZ gene"
     primer_bind     241..257
                     /label=M13 rev
                     /note="common sequencing primer, one of multiple similar
                     variants"
     primer_bind     241..257
                     /label=M13 Reverse
                     /note="In lacZ gene. Also called M13-rev"
     CDS             253..576
                     /codon_start=1
                     /gene="lacZ fragment"
                     /product="LacZ-alpha fragment of beta-galactosidase"
                     /label=lacZ-alpha
                     /translation="MTMITPSLHACRSTLEDPRVPSSNSLAVVLQRRDWENPGVTQLNR
                     LAAHPPFASWRNSEEARTDRPSQQLRSLNGEWRLMRYFLLTHLCGISHRIWCTLSTICS
                     DAA"
     misc_feature    270..326
                     /label=MCS
                     /note="pUC18/19 multiple cloning site"
     primer_bind     complement(327..344)
                     /label=M13 Forward
                     /note="In lacZ gene. Also called M13-F20 or M13 (-21)
                     Forward"
     primer_bind     complement(327..343)
                     /label=M13 fwd
                     /note="common sequencing primer, one of multiple similar
                     variants"
     primer_bind     complement(336..358)
                     /label=M13/pUC Forward
                     /note="In lacZ gene"
     primer_bind     complement(552..571)
                     /label=pRS-marker
                     /note="pRS vectors, use to sequence yeast selectable
                     marker"
     primer_bind     complement(711..729)
                     /label=pBRforEco
                     /note="pBR322 vectors, upsteam of EcoRI site, forward
                     primer"
     promoter        797..901
                     /gene="bla"
                     /label=AmpR promoter
     CDS             902..1762
                     /codon_start=1
                     /gene="bla"
                     /product="beta-lactamase"
                     /label=AmpR
                     /note="confers resistance to ampicillin, carbenicillin, and
                     related antibiotics"
                     /translation="MSIQHFRVALIPFFAAFCLPVFAHPETLVKVKDAEDQLGARVGYI
                     ELDLNSGKILESFRPEERFPMMSTFKVLLCGAVLSRIDAGQEQLGRRIHYSQNDLVEYS
                     PVTEKHLTDGMTVRELCSAAITMSDNTAANLLLTTIGGPKELTAFLHNMGDHVTRLDRW
                     EPELNEAIPNDERDTTMPVAMATTLRKLLTGELLTLASRQQLIDWMEADKVAGPLLRSA
                     LPAGWFIADKSGAGERGSRGIIAALGPDGKPSRIVVIYTTGSQATMDERNRQIAEIGAS
                     LIKHW"
     primer_bind     complement(1120..1139)
                     /label=Amp-R
                     /note="Ampicillin resistance gene, reverse primer"
     rep_origin      1933..2521
                     /direction=RIGHT
                     /label=ori
                     /note="high-copy-number ColE1/pMB1/pBR322/pUC origin of
                     replication"
     primer_bind     2422..2441
                     /label=pBR322ori-F
                     /note="pBR322 origin, forward primer"
     primer_bind     2675..2692
                     /label=L4440
                     /note="L4440 vector, forward primer"
ORIGIN
        1 tccccgcgcg ttggccgatt cattaatcac tctgtggttc agaagacatc agattaactt
       61 taagaaggag atatacaatg ggagaccgca gctggcacga caggtttccc gactggaaag
      121 cgggcagtga gcgcaacgca attaatgtga gttagctcac tcattaggca ccccaggctt
      181 tacactttat gcttccggct cgtatgttgt gtggaattgt gagcggataa caatttcaca
      241 caggaaacag ctatgaccat gattacgcca agcttgcatg cctgcaggtc gactctagag
      301 gatccccggg taccgagctc gaattcactg gccgtcgttt tacaacgtcg tgactgggaa
      361 aaccctggcg ttacccaact taatcgcctt gcagcacatc cccctttcgc cagctggcgt
      421 aatagcgaag aggcccgcac cgatcgccct tcccaacagt tgcgcagcct gaatggcgaa
      481 tggcgcctga tgcggtattt tctccttacg catctgtgcg gtatttcaca ccgcatatgg
      541 tgcactctca gtacaatctg ctctgatgcc gcataaggtc tcagctttgt gttgtcttct
      601 aagccagccc cgacacccgc caacacccgc tgacgcgccc tgacgggctt gtctgctccc
      661 ggcatccgct tacagacaag ctgtgaccca cgaagtgagt ggacgaaagg gcctcgtgat
      721 acgcctattt ttataggtta atgtcatgat aataatggtt tcttagacgt caggtggcac
      781 ttttcgggga aatgtgcgcg gaacccctat ttgtttattt ttctaaatac attcaaatat
      841 gtatccgctc atgagacaat aaccctgata aatgcttcaa taatattgaa aaaggaagag
      901 tatgagtatt caacatttcc gtgtcgccct tattcccttt tttgcggcat tttgccttcc
      961 tgtttttgct cacccagaaa cgctggtgaa agtaaaagat gctgaagatc agttgggtgc
     1021 acgagtgggt tacatcgaac tggatctcaa cagcggtaag atccttgaga gttttcgccc
     1081 cgaagaacgt tttccaatga tgagcacttt taaagttctg ctatgtggcg cggtattatc
     1141 ccgtattgac gccgggcaag agcaactcgg tcgccgcata cactattctc agaatgactt
     1201 ggttgagtac tcaccagtca cagaaaagca tcttacggat ggcatgacag taagagaatt
     1261 atgcagtgct gccataacca tgagtgataa cactgcggcc aacttacttc tgacaacgat
     1321 cggaggaccg aaggagctaa ccgctttttt gcacaacatg ggggatcatg taactcgcct
     1381 tgatcgttgg gaaccggagc tgaatgaagc cataccaaac gacgagcgtg acaccacgat
     1441 gcctgtagca atggcaacaa cgttgcgcaa actattaact ggcgaactac ttactctagc
     1501 ttcccggcaa caattaatag actggatgga ggcggataaa gttgcaggac cacttctgcg
     1561 ctcggccctt ccggctggct ggtttattgc tgataaatct ggagccggtg agcgtggttc
     1621 tcgcggtatc attgcagcac tggggccaga tggtaagccc tcccgtatcg tagttatcta
     1681 cacgacgggg agtcaggcaa ctatggatga acgaaataga cagatcgctg agataggtgc
     1741 ctcactgatt aagcattggt aactgtcaga ccaagtttac tcatatatac tttagattga
     1801 tttaaaactt catttttaat ttaaaaggat ctaggtgaag atcctttttg ataatctcat
     1861 gaccaaaatc ccttaacgtg agttttcgtt ccactgagcg tcagaccccg tagaaaagat
     1921 caaaggatct tcttgagatc ctttttttct gcgcgtaatc tgctgcttgc aaacaaaaaa
     1981 accaccgcta ccagcggtgg tttgtttgcc ggatcaagag ctaccaactc tttttccgaa
     2041 ggtaactggc ttcagcagag cgcagatacc aaatactgtt cttctagtgt agccgtagtt
     2101 aggccaccac ttcaagaact ctgtagcacc gcctacatac ctcgctctgc taatcctgtt
     2161 accagtggct gctgccagtg gcgataagtc gtgtcttacc gggttggact caagacgata
     2221 gttaccggat aaggcgcagc ggtcgggctg aacggggggt tcgtgcacac agcccagctt
     2281 ggagcgaacg acctacaccg aactgagata cctacagcgt gagctatgag aaagcgccac
     2341 gcttcccgaa gggagaaagg cggacaggta tccggtaagc ggcagggtcg gaacaggaga
     2401 gcgcacgagg gagcttccag ggggaaacgc ctggtatctt tatagtcctg tcgggtttcg
     2461 ccacctctga cttgagcgtc gatttttgtg atgctcgtca ggggggcgga gcctatggaa
     2521 aaacgccagc aacgcggcct ttttacggtt cctggccttt tgctggcctt ttgctcacat
     2581 gttctttcct gcgttatccc ctgattctgt ggataaccgt attaccgcct ttgagtgagc
     2641 tgataccgct cgccgcagcc gaacgaccga gcgcagcgag tcagtgagcg aggaagcgga
     2701 tgagcgccca atacgcaaac cgcctc
//
