Features (pLannotate 1.2.2; 12 found; start..end, strand, type, name):
     17..34      +  RBS            RBS (fragment): efficient ribosome binding site from bacteriophage T7 gene 10 (Olins and Rangwala, 1989)
     51..93      +  CDS            lacI (fragment): lac repressor; lacI; The lac repressor binds to the lac operator to inhibit transcription in E. coli. This inhibition can be relieved by adding lactose or isopropyl-β-D-thiogalactopyranoside (IPTG).
    106..127     +  protein_bind   CAP binding site: CAP binding activates transcription in the presence of cAMP. E. coli catabolite activator protein
    142..172     +  promoter       lac promoter: promoter for the E. coli lac operon
    180..196     +  protein_bind   lac operator: The lac repressor binds to the lac operator to inhibit transcription in E. coli. This inhibition can be relieved by adding lactose or isopropyl-β-D-thiogalactopyranoside (IPTG). lac repressor encoded by lacI
    233..289     -  misc_feature   MCS: pUC18/19 multiple cloning site
    286..443     +  CDS            lacZα (fragment): LacZα fragment of β-galactosidase; lacZ fragment
    449..538     -  misc_feature   bom (fragment): basis of mobility region from pBR322
    760..864     +  promoter       AmpR promoter: bla
    865..1725    +  CDS            AmpR: β-lactamase; bla; confers resistance to ampicillin, carbenicillin, and related antibiotics
   1896..2484    +  rep_origin     ori: high-copy-number ColE1/pMB1/pBR322/pUC origin of replication
   2667..2716    +  CDS            lacI (fragment): lac repressor; lacI; The lac repressor binds to the lac operator to inhibit transcription in E. coli. This inhibition can be relieved by adding lactose or isopropyl-β-D-thiogalactopyranoside (IPTG).
>Addgene plasmid #104647 | pUG-P5 | depositor full sequence | sequence record 198476 | Full Sequence
TTCAGAAGACATCAGATTAACTTTAAGAAGGAGATATACAATGGGAGACCGCAGCTGGCACGACAGGTTT
CCCGACTGGAAAGCGGGCAGTGAGCGCAACGCAATTAATGTGAGTTAGCTCACTCATTAGGCACCCCAGG
CTTTACACTTTATGCTTCCGGCTCGTATGTTGTGTGGAATTGTGAGCGGATAACAATTTCACACAGGAAA
CAGCTATGACCATGATTACGCCAAGCTTGCATGCCTGCAGGTCGACTCTAGAGGATCCCCGGGTACCGAG
CTCGAATTCACTGGCCGTCGTTTTACAACGTCGTGACTGGGAAAACCCTGGCGTTACCCAACTTAATCGC
CTTGCAGCACATCCCCCTTTCGCCAGCTGGCGTAATAGCGAAGAGGCCCGCACCGATCGCCCTTCCCAAC
AGTTGCGCAGCCTGAATGGCGAATGGCGCCTGATGCGGTATTTTCTCCTTACGCATCTGTGCGGTATTTC
ACACCGCATATGGTGCACTCTCAGTACAATCTGCTCTGATGCCGCATAAGGTCTCAGCTTTGTGTTGTCT
TCTAAGCCAGCCCCGACACCCGCCAACACCCGCTGACGCGCCCTGACGGGCTTGTCTGCTCCCGGCATCC
GCTTACAGACAAGCTGTGACCCACGAAGTGAGTGGACGAAAGGGCCTCGTGATACGCCTATTTTTATAGG
TTAATGTCATGATAATAATGGTTTCTTAGACGTCAGGTGGCACTTTTCGGGGAAATGTGCGCGGAACCCC
TATTTGTTTATTTTTCTAAATACATTCAAATATGTATCCGCTCATGAGACAATAACCCTGATAAATGCTT
CAATAATATTGAAAAAGGAAGAGTATGAGTATTCAACATTTCCGTGTCGCCCTTATTCCCTTTTTTGCGG
CATTTTGCCTTCCTGTTTTTGCTCACCCAGAAACGCTGGTGAAAGTAAAAGATGCTGAAGATCAGTTGGG
TGCACGAGTGGGTTACATCGAACTGGATCTCAACAGCGGTAAGATCCTTGAGAGTTTTCGCCCCGAAGAA
CGTTTTCCAATGATGAGCACTTTTAAAGTTCTGCTATGTGGCGCGGTATTATCCCGTATTGACGCCGGGC
AAGAGCAACTCGGTCGCCGCATACACTATTCTCAGAATGACTTGGTTGAGTACTCACCAGTCACAGAAAA
GCATCTTACGGATGGCATGACAGTAAGAGAATTATGCAGTGCTGCCATAACCATGAGTGATAACACTGCG
GCCAACTTACTTCTGACAACGATCGGAGGACCGAAGGAGCTAACCGCTTTTTTGCACAACATGGGGGATC
ATGTAACTCGCCTTGATCGTTGGGAACCGGAGCTGAATGAAGCCATACCAAACGACGAGCGTGACACCAC
GATGCCTGTAGCAATGGCAACAACGTTGCGCAAACTATTAACTGGCGAACTACTTACTCTAGCTTCCCGG
CAACAATTAATAGACTGGATGGAGGCGGATAAAGTTGCAGGACCACTTCTGCGCTCGGCCCTTCCGGCTG
GCTGGTTTATTGCTGATAAATCTGGAGCCGGTGAGCGTGGTTCTCGCGGTATCATTGCAGCACTGGGGCC
AGATGGTAAGCCCTCCCGTATCGTAGTTATCTACACGACGGGGAGTCAGGCAACTATGGATGAACGAAAT
AGACAGATCGCTGAGATAGGTGCCTCACTGATTAAGCATTGGTAACTGTCAGACCAAGTTTACTCATATA
TACTTTAGATTGATTTAAAACTTCATTTTTAATTTAAAAGGATCTAGGTGAAGATCCTTTTTGATAATCT
CATGACCAAAATCCCTTAACGTGAGTTTTCGTTCCACTGAGCGTCAGACCCCGTAGAAAAGATCAAAGGA
TCTTCTTGAGATCCTTTTTTTCTGCGCGTAATCTGCTGCTTGCAAACAAAAAAACCACCGCTACCAGCGG
TGGTTTGTTTGCCGGATCAAGAGCTACCAACTCTTTTTCCGAAGGTAACTGGCTTCAGCAGAGCGCAGAT
ACCAAATACTGTCCTTCTAGTGTAGCCGTAGTTAGGCCACCACTTCAAGAACTCTGTAGCACCGCCTACA
TACCTCGCTCTGCTAATCCTGTTACCAGTGGCTGCTGCCAGTGGCGATAAGTCGTGTCTTACCGGGTTGG
ACTCAAGACGATAGTTACCGGATAAGGCGCAGCGGTCGGGCTGAACGGGGGGTTCGTGCACACAGCCCAG
CTTGGAGCGAACGACCTACACCGAACTGAGATACCTACAGCGTGAGCTATGAGAAAGCGCCACGCTTCCC
GAAGGGAGAAAGGCGGACAGGTATCCGGTAAGCGGCAGGGTCGGAACAGGAGAGCGCACGAGGGAGCTTC
CAGGGGGAAACGCCTGGTATCTTTATAGTCCTGTCGGGTTTCGCCACCTCTGACTTGAGCGTCGATTTTT
GTGATGCTCGTCAGGGGGGCGGAGCCTATGGAAAAACGCCAGCAACGCGGCCTTTTTACGGTTCCTGGCC
TTTTGCTGGCCTTTTGCTCACATGTTCTTTCCTGCGTTATCCCCTGATTCTGTGGATAACCGTATTACCG
CCTTTGAGTGAGCTGATACCGCTCGCCGCAGCCGAACGACCGAGCGCAGCGAGTCAGTGAGCGAGGAAGC
GGATGAGCGCCCAATACGCAAACCGCCTCTCCCCGCGCGTTGGCCGATTCATTAATCACTCTGTGG
